>Addgene plasmid #18754 | pCS2-HA-GAAZFP-FokI-RR | depositor full sequence | sequence record 8850 | Author sequence
CGCCATTCTGCCTGGGGACGTCGGAGCAAGCTTGATTTAGGTGACACTATAGAATACAAGCTACTTGTTC
TTTTTGCAGGATCTGCCACCATGGCTCCAAAGAAGAAGCGTAAGGTATACCCATACGATGTTCCTGACTA
TGCGGGCTATCCCTATGACGTCCCGGACTATGCAGGATCGTATCCATATGACGTTCCAGATTACGCTGCT
CATGGTACCCGCCCATATGCTTGCCCTGTCGAGTCCTGTGACCGCCGCTTCAGCCGTAGCGACGCGCTCA
CCCGCCATATCCGGATTCACACAGGCCAGAAGCCCTTCCAGTGTCGCATCTGCATGAGGAACTTCAGCTG
TGCGCATCACCTCACCCGCCACATCCGCACCCACACAGGCGAGAAGCCTTTTGCATGCGACATTTGCGGC
AGGAAGTTCGCGCAGTTGTCTAACCTCACCCGCCATACCAAAATCCATACAGGTGGATCCCAACTAGTCA
AAAGTGAACTGGAGGAGAAGAAATCTGAACTTCGTCATAAATTGAAATATGTGCCTCATGAATATATTGA
ATTAATTGAAATTGCCAGAAATTCCACTCAGGATAGAATTCTTGAAATGAAGGTAATGGAATTTTTTATG
AAAGTTTATGGATATAGAGGTAAACATTTGGGTGGATCAAGGAAACCGGACGGAGCAATTTATACTGTCG
GATCTCCTATTGATTACGGTGTGATCGTGGATACTAAAGCTTATAGCGGAGGTTATAATCTGCCAATTGG
CCAAGCACGTGAAATGCAACGATATGTCGAAGAAAATCAAACACGAAACAAACATATCAACCCTAATGAA
TGGTGGAAAGTCTATCCATCTTCTGTAACGGAATTTAAGTTTTTATTTGTGAGTGGTCACTTTAAAGGAA
ACTACAAAGCTCAGCTTACACGATTAAATCATATCACTAATTGTAATGGAGCTGTTCTTAGTGTAGAAGA
GCTTTTAATTGGTGGAGAAATGATTAAAGCCGGCACATTAACCTTAGAGGAAGTGAGACGGAAATTTAAT
AACGGCGAGATAAACTTTTAATCTAGAACTATAGTGAGTCGTATTACGTAGATCCAGACATGATAAGATA
CATTGATGAGTTTGGACAAACCACAACTAGAATGCAGTGAAAAAAATGCTTTATTTGTGAAATTTGTGAT
GCTATTGCTTTATTTGTAACCATTATAAGCTGCAATAAACAAGTTAACAACAACAATTGCATTCATTTTA
TGTTTCAGGTTCAGGGGGAGGTGTGGGAGGTTTTTTAATTCGCGGCCGCGGCGCCAATGCATTGGGCCCG
GTACGTACCCAGCTTTTGTTCCCTTTAGTGAGGGTTAATTGCGCGCTTGGCGTAATCATGGTCATAGCTG
TTTCCTGTGTGAAATTGTTATCCGCTCACAATTCCACACAACATACGAGCCGGAAGCATAAAGTGTAAAG
CCTGGGGTGCCTAATGAGTGAGCTAACTCACATTAATTGCGTTGCGCTCACTGCCCGCTTTCCAGTCGGG
AAACCTGTCGTGCCAGCTGCATTAATGAATCGGCCAACGCGCGGGGAGAGGCGGTTTGCGTATTGGGCGC
TCTTCCGCTTCCTCGCTCACTGACTCGCTGCGCTCGGTCGTTCGGCTGCGGCGAGCGGTATCAGCTCACT
CAAAGGCGGTAATACGGTTATCCACAGAATCAGGGGATAACGCAGGAAAGAACATGTGAGCAAAAGGCCA
GCAAAAGGCCAGGAACCGTAAAAAGGCCGCGTTGCTGGCGTTTTTCCATAGGCTCCGCCCCCCTGACGAG
CATCACAAAAATCGACGCTCAAGTCAGAGGTGGCGAAACCCGACAGGACTATAAAGATACCAGGCGTTTC
CCCCTGGAAGCTCCCTCGTGCGCTCTCCTGTTCCGACCCTGCCGCTTACCGGATACCTGTCCGCCTTTCT
CCCTTCGGGAAGCGTGGCGCTTTCTCATAGCTCACGCTGTAGGTATCTCAGTTCGGTGTAGGTCGTTCGC
TCCAAGCTGGGCTGTGTGCACGAACCCCCCGTTCAGCCCGACCGCTGCGCCTTATCCGGTAACTATCGTC
TTGAGTCCAACCCGGTAAGACACGACTTATCGCCACTGGCAGCAGCCACTGGTAACAGGATTAGCAGAGC
GAGGTATGTAGGCGGTGCTACAGAGTTCTTGAAGTGGTGGCCTAACTACGGCTACACTAGAAGGACAGTA
TTTGGTATCTGCGCTCTGCTGAAGCCAGTTACCTTCGGAAAAAGAGTTGGTAGCTCTTGATCCGGCAAAC
AAACCACCGCTGGTAGCGGTGGTTTTTTTGTTTGCAAGCAGCAGATTACGCGCAGAAAAAAAGGATCTCA
AGAAGATCCTTTGATCTTTTCTACGGGGTCTGACGCTCAGTGGAACGAAAACTCACGTTAAGGGATTTTG
GTCATGAGATTATCAAAAAGGATCTTCACCTAGATCCTTTTAAATTAAAAATGAAGTTTTAAATCAATCT
AAAGTATATATGAGTAAACTTGGTCTGACAGTTACCAATGCTTAATCAGTGAGGCACCTATCTCAGCGAT
CTGTCTATTTCGTTCATCCATAGTTGCCTGACTCCCCGTCGTGTAGATAACTACGATACGGGAGGGCTTA
CCATCTGGCCCCAGTGCTGCAATGATACCGCGAGACCCACGCTCACCGGCTCCAGATTTATCAGCAATAA
ACCAGCCAGCCGGAAGGGCCGAGCGCAGAAGTGGTCCTGCAACTTTATCCGCCTCCATCCAGTCTATTAA
TTGTTGCCGGGAAGCTAGAGTAAGTAGTTCGCCAGTTAATAGTTTGCGCAACGTTGTTGCCATTGCTACA
GGCATCGTGGTGTCACGCTCGTCGTTTGGTATGGCTTCATTCAGCTCCGGTTCCCAACGATCAAGGCGAG
TTACATGATCCCCCATGTTGTGCAAAAAAGCGGTTAGCTCCTTCGGTCCTCCGATCGTTGTCAGAAGTAA
GTTGGCCGCAGTGTTATCACTCATGGTTATGGCAGCACTGCATAATTCTCTTACTGTCATGCCATCCGTA
AGATGCTTTTCTGTGACTGGTGAGTACTCAACCAAGTCATTCTGAGAATAGTGTATGCGGCGACCGAGTT
GCTCTTGCCCGGCGTCAATACGGGATAATACCGCGCCACATAGCAGAACTTTAAAAGTGCTCATCATTGG
AAAACGTTCTTCGGGGCGAAAACTCTCAAGGATCTTACCGCTGTTGAGATCCAGTTCGATGTAACCCACT
CGTGCACCCAACTGATCTTCAGCATCTTTTACTTTCACCAGCGTTTCTGGGTGAGCAAAAACAGGAAGGC
AAAATGCCGCAAAAAAGGGAATAAGGGCGACACGGAAATGTTGAATACTCATACTCTTCCTTTTTCAATA
TTATTGAAGCATTTATCAGGGTTATTGTCTCATGAGCGGATACATATTTGAATGTATTTAGAAAAATAAA
CAAATAGGGGTTCCGCGCACATTTCCCCGAAAAGTGCCACCTAAATTGTAAGCGTTAATATTTTGTTAAA
ATTCGCGTTAAATTTTTGTTAAATCAGCTCATTTTTTAACCAATAGGCCGAAATCGGCAAAATCCCTTAT
AAATCAAAAGAATAGACCGAGATAGGGT
[37 nt withheld, positions 3669-3705]
AAAGAACGTGGACTCCAACGTCAAAGG
[49 nt withheld, positions 3733-3781]
T
[91 nt withheld, positions 3783-3873]
G
[124 nt withheld, positions 3875-3998]
CCCATTCGCCATTCAGGCTGCGCAACTGTTGGGAAGGGCGATCGGTGCGGGCCTCTTCGCTATTACGCCA
GTCGACCATAGCCAATTCAATATGGCGTATATGGACTCATGCCAATTCAATATGGTGGATCTGGACCTGT
GCCAATTCAATATGGCGTATATGGACTCGTGCCAATTCAATATGGTGGATCTGGACCCCAGCCAATTCAA
TATGGCGGACTTGGCACCATGCCAATTCAATATGGCGGACTTGGCACTGTGCCAACTGGGGAGGGGTCTA
CTTGGCACGGTGCCAAGTTTGAGGAGGGGTCTTGGCCCTGTGCCAAGTCCGCCATATTGAATTGGCATGG
TGCCAATAATGGCGGCCATATTGGCTATATGCCAGGATCAATATATAGGCAATATCCAATATGGCCCTAT
GCCAATATGGCTATTGGCCAGGTTCAATACTATGTATTGGCCCTATGCCATATAGTATTCCATATATGGG
TTTTCCTATTGACGTAGATAGCCCCTCCCAATGGGCGGTCCCATATACCATATATGGGGCTTCCTAATAC
CGCCCATAGCCACTCCCCCATTGACGTCAATGGTCTCTATATATGGTCTTTCCTATTGACGTCATATGGG
CGGTCCTATTGACGTATATGGCGCCTCCCCCATTGACGTCAATTACGGTAAATGGCCCGCCTGGCTCAAT
GCCCATTGACGTCAATAGGACCACCCACCATTGACGTCAATGGGATGGCTCATTGCCCATTCATATCCGT
TCTCACGCCCCCTATTGACGTCAATGACGGTAAATGGCCCACTTGGCAGTACATCAATATCTATTAATAG
TAACTTGGCAAGTACATTACTATTGGAAGGACGCCAGGGTACATTGGCAGTACTCCCATTGACGTCAATG
GCGGTAAATGGCCCGCGATGGCTGCCAAGTACATCCCCATTGACGTCAATGGGGAGGGGCAATGACGCAA
ATGGGCGTTCCATTGACGTAAATGGGCGGTAGGCGTGCCTAATGGGAGGTCTATATAAGCAATGCTCGTT
TAGGGAAC
Features (pLannotate 1.2.2; 17 found; start..end, strand, type, name):
     35..53      +  promoter       SP6 promoter: promoter for bacteriophage SP6 RNA polymerase
    118..207     +  CDS            3xHA: three tandem HA epitope tags
    247..336     +  CDS            EGR1 (fragment): EGR1_SERCA - Also known as ZENK From Serinus canaria (Island canary) (Fringilla canaria).
    481..1068    +  CDS            FokI cleavage domain: nonspecific DNA cleavage domain of the FokI endonuclease (Li et al., 1992) must dimerize to be catalytically active
   1079..1096    -  promoter       T7 promoter (fragment): promoter for bacteriophage T7 RNA polymerase
   1101..1235    -  polyA_signal   SV40 poly(A) signal: SV40 polyadenylation signal
   1352..1370    -  promoter       T3 promoter: promoter for bacteriophage T3 RNA polymerase
   1415..1431    -  protein_bind   lac operator: The lac repressor binds to the lac operator to inhibit transcription in E. coli. This inhibition can be relieved by adding lactose or isopropyl-β-D-thiogalactopyranoside (IPTG). lac repressor encoded by lacI
   1439..1469    -  promoter       lac promoter: promoter for the E. coli lac operon
   1484..1505    -  protein_bind   CAP binding site: CAP binding activates transcription in the presence of cAMP. E. coli catabolite activator protein
   1518..1610    -  CDS            lacI (fragment): lac repressor; lacI; The lac repressor binds to the lac operator to inhibit transcription in E. coli. This inhibition can be relieved by adding lactose or isopropyl-β-D-thiogalactopyranoside (IPTG).
   1793..2381    -  rep_origin     ori: high-copy-number ColE1/pMB1/pBR322/pUC origin of replication
   2552..3412    -  CDS            AmpR: β-lactamase; bla; confers resistance to ampicillin, carbenicillin, and related antibiotics
   3413..3517    -  promoter       AmpR promoter: bla
   3570..3998    -  rep_origin     f1 ori (sequence partly withheld): f1 bacteriophage origin of replication; arrow indicates direction of (+) strand synthesis
   4003..4069    -  CDS            lacZα (fragment): LacZα fragment of β-galactosidase; lacZ fragment
   4072..5056    +  promoter       CMV IE94 promoter: enhancer/promoter region of simian cytomegalovirus major immediate early transcription unit IE94
