[The description below was written by a language model from this plasmid's Addgene catalogue record and pLannotate feature annotations shown in this document.]
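Description:
pCS2-HA-GAAZFP-FokI-RR is a CS2-based plasmid for producing a zinc-finger nuclease (ZFN), described by the depositor as an RNA expression vector although it is catalogued under bacterial expression. It is propagated in E. coli at high copy from a ColE1/pUC-type origin with ampicillin selection (AmpR under its own bla promoter). It also carries an f1 origin and remnants of lac sequences from the backbone. The full depositor sequence is about 5.1 kb.

The coding unit sits downstream of two promoters arranged in series: the simian CMV IE94 enhancer/promoter, which can drive expression in vertebrate cells, and an SP6 promoter, which allows in vitro transcription of mRNA. The open reading frame begins with an N-terminal HA epitope tag, annotated as three tandem copies. This is followed by a zinc-finger DNA-binding module of about 267 bp, listed as mouse-derived, part of which the annotation matches to EGR1 (Zif268-type) fingers. The frame ends with the FokI nonspecific cleavage domain, and an SV40 polyadenylation signal follows the cassette, flanked by T7 and T3 promoter sequences in the reverse orientation.

The zinc-finger array lies between retained KpnI and BamHI sites, so other finger sets can be swapped in to give a direct in-frame fusion to the C-terminal nuclease. The FokI domain here is the "RR" member of an obligate heterodimer pair. Because FokI must dimerize to cut, this variant is meant to be paired with a ZFN carrying the complementary variant, which limits cleavage by homodimers. The associated publication used such constructs for targeted gene inactivation in zebrafish.
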