Addgene plasmid #18754: pCS2-HA-GAAZFP-FokI-RR
Depositing lab: Scot Wolfe. Depositing organization: University of Massachusetts, Worcester. Publication: Targeted gene inactivation in zebrafish using engineered zinc-finger nucleases. Meng X, Noyes MB, Zhu LJ, Lawson ND, Wolfe SA. Nat Biotechnol. 2008 Jun . 26(6):695-701. 10.1038/nbt1398 PubMed 18500337.
Backbone
  Vector backbone: CS2
  Backbone size w/o insert (bp): 4760
  Vector type: Bacterial Expression
Growth in bacteria
  Bacterial resistance: Ampicillin, 100 μg/mL
  Growth temperature: 37°C
  Growth strain: DH5alpha
  Copy number: High Copy
Gene/Insert
  Gene/Insert name: zinc finger nuclease
  Species: M. musculus (mouse)
  Insert size (bp): 267
  Mutation: RNA expression vector for expressing the zinc finger nuclease. Zinc fingers are subcloned between the kpn1 and bamHI sites. This results in a direct, in frame fusion with the C-terminal FokI nuclease. In this case the nuclease is the RR version of the heterodimeric set. In addition there is an N-terminal HA tag.
  Cloning method: Restriction Enzyme; 5′ cloning site kpnI (not destroyed); 3′ cloning site BamHI (not destroyed)
  Sequencing primers: 5′ CS2 Forward
Terms and licenses: Academic/Nonprofit Terms; Industry Terms: Not Available to Industry
How to cite: pCS2-HA-GAAZFP-FokI-RR was a gift from Scot Wolfe (Addgene plasmid # 18754 ; http://n2t.net/addgene:18754 ; RRID:Addgene_18754)
