>Addgene plasmid #18754 | pCS2-HA-GAAZFP-FokI-RR | addgene partial sequence | sequence record 24625 | SP6 5'-ATTTAGGTGACACTATAG-3'
GTNTTTTGCGGACTGCCACCATGGCTCCAAAGAAGAAGCGTAAGGTATACCCATACGATGTTCCTGACTA
TGCGGGCTATCCCTATGACGTCCCGGACTATGCAGGATCGTATCCATATGACGTTCCAGATTACGCTGCT
CATGGTACCCGCCCATATGCTTGCCCTGTCGAGTCCTGTGACCGCCGCTTCAGCCGTAGCGACGCGCTCA
CCCGCCATATCCGGATTCACACAGGCCAGAAGCCCTTCCAGTGTCGCATCTGCATGAGGAACTTCAGCTG
TGCGCATCACCTCACCCGCCACATCCGCACCCACACAGGCGAGAAGCCTTTTGCATGCGACATCTGCGGC
AGGAAGTTCGCGCAGTTGTCTAACCTCACCCGCCATACCAAAATCCATACAGGTGGATCCCAACTAGTCA
AAAGTGAACTGGAGGAGAAGAAATCTGAACTTCGTCATAAATTGAAATATGTGCCTCATGAATATATTGA
ATTAATTGAAATTGCCAGAAATTCCACTCAGGATAGAATTCTTGAAATGAAGGTAATGGAATTTTTTATG
AAAGTTTATGGATATAGAGGTAAACATTTGGGTGGATCAAGGAAACCGGACGNAGNTNTNTATACGGGCG
GATCTCCTATTGATAACGGTGTGATCGTGGATACTAANNTAANGAGGAGGTTATAATCTGCCAATTGGCC
AGCCGGTNAGTGCCAANGTTTGCNAAAAAATCAACCNNAAACAACTTTCACCCTANGANGGGGAAGTCTT
CCTCTTTGTACGAATTA
